>Addgene plasmid #62161 | pMuLE ENTR CMV PuroR L5-L2 | depositor full sequence | sequence record 101445 | Full Sequence
TCGAGCATGCATCTAGAGGTACCCAGCTTTCTTGTACAAAGTTGGCATTATAAGAAAGCATTGCTTATCA
ATTTGTTGCAACGAACAGGTCACTATCAGTCAAAATAAAATCATTATTTGCCATCCAGCTGCAGGGCGGC
CGCGATATCCCCTATAGTGAGTCGTATTACATGGTCATAGCTGTTTCCTGGCAGCTCTGGCCCGTGTCTC
AAAATCTCTGATGTTACATTGCACAAGATAAAAATATATCATCATGAACAATAAAACTGTCTGCTTACAT
AAACAGTAATACAAGGGGTGTTATGAGCCATATTCAACGGGAAACGTCGAGGCCGCGATTAAATTCCAAC
ATGGATGCTGATTTATATGGGTATAAATGGGCTCGCGATAATGTCGGGCAATCAGGTGCGACAATCTATC
GCTTGTATGGGAAGCCCGATGCGCCAGAGTTGTTTCTGAAACATGGCAAAGGTAGCGTTGCCAATGATGT
TACAGATGAGATGGTCAGACTAAACTGGCTGACGGAATTTATGCCTCTTCCGACCATCAAGCATTTTATC
CGTACTCCTGATGATGCATGGTTACTCACCACTGCGATCCCCGGAAAAACAGCATTCCAGGTATTAGAAG
AATATCCTGATTCAGGTGAAAATATTGTTGATGCGCTGGCAGTGTTCCTGCGCCGGTTGCATTCGATTCC
TGTTTGTAATTGTCCTTTTAACAGCGATCGCGTATTTCGTCTCGCTCAGGCGCAATCACGAATGAATAAC
GGTTTGGTTGATGCGAGTGATTTTGATGACGAGCGTAATGGCTGGCCTGTTGAACAAGTCTGGAAAGAAA
TGCATAAACTTTTGCCATTCTCACCGGATTCAGTCGTCACTCATGGTGATTTCTCACTTGATAACCTTAT
TTTTGACGAGGGGAAATTAATAGGTTGTATTGATGTTGGACGAGTCGGAATCGCAGACCGATACCAGGAT
CTTGCCATCCTATGGAACTGCCTCGGTGAGTTTTCTCCTTCATTACAGAAACGGCTTTTTCAAAAATATG
GTATTGATAATCCTGATATGAATAAATTGCAGTTTCATTTGATGCTCGATGAGTTTTTCTAATCAGAATT
GGTTAATTGGTTGTAACACTGGCAGAGCATTACGCTGACTTGACGGGACGGCGCAAGCTCATGACCAAAA
TCCCTTAACGTGAGTTACGCGTCGTTCCACTGAGCGTCAGACCCCGTAGAAAAGATCAAAGGATCTTCTT
GAGATCCTTTTTTTCTGCGCGTAATCTGCTGCTTGCAAACAAAAAAACCACCGCTACCAGCGGTGGTTTG
TTTGCCGGATCAAGAGCTACCAACTCTTTTTCCGAAGGTAACTGGCTTCAGCAGAGCGCAGATACCAAAT
ACTGTTCTTCTAGTGTAGCCGTAGTTAGGCCACCACTTCAAGAACTCTGTAGCACCGCCTACATACCTCG
CTCTGCTAATCCTGTTACCAGTGGCTGCTGCCAGTGGCGATAAGTCGTGTCTTACCGGGTTGGACTCAAG
ACGATAGTTACCGGATAAGGCGCAGCGGTCGGGCTGAACGGGGGGTTCGTGCACACAGCCCAGCTTGGAG
CGAACGACCTACACCGAACTGAGATACCTACAGCGTGAGCTATGAGAAAGCGCCACGCTTCCCGAAGGGA
GAAAGGCGGACAGGTATCCGGTAAGCGGCAGGGTCGGAACAGGAGAGCGCACGAGGGAGCTTCCAGGGGG
AAACGCCTGGTATCTTTATAGTCCTGTCGGGTTTCGCCACCTCTGACTTGAGCGTCGATTTTTGTGATGC
TCGTCAGGGGGGCGGAGCCTATGGAAAAACGCCAGCAACGCGGCCTTTTTACGGTTCCTGGCCTTTTGCT
GGCCTTTTGCTCACATGTTCTTTCCTGCGTTATCCCCTGATTCTGTGGATAACCGTATTACCGCCTTTGA
GTGAGCTGATACCGCTCGCCGCAGCCGAACGACCGAGCGCAGCGAGTCAGTGAGCGAGGAAGCGGAAGAG
CGCCCAATACGCAAACCGCCTCTCCCCGCGCGTTGGCCGATTCATTAATGCAGCTGGCACGACAGGTTTC
CCGACTGGAAAGCGGGCAGTGAGCGCAACGCAATTAATACGCGTACCGCTAGCCAGGAAGAGTTTGTAGA
AACGCAAAAAGGCCATCCGTCAGGATGGCCTTCTGCTTAGTTTGATGCCTGGCAGTTTATGGCGGGCGTC
CTGCCCGCCACCCTCCGGGCCGTTGCTTCACAACGTTCAAATCCGCTCCCGGCGGATTTGTCCTACTCAG
GAGAGCGTTCACCGACAAACAACAGATAAAACGAAAGGCCCAGTCTTCCGACTGAGCCTTTCGTTTTATT
TGATGCCTGGCAGTTCCCTACTCTCGCGTTAACGCTAGCATGGATGTTTTCCCAGTCACGACGTTGTAAA
ACGACGGCCAGTCTTAAGCTCGGGCCCCAAATAATGATTTTATTTTGACTGATAGTGACCTGTTCGTTGC
AACAAATTGATGAGCAATGCTTTTTTATAATGCCAACTTTGTATACAAAAGTTGGCGATGTACGGGCCAG
ATATACGCGTTGACATTGATTATTGACTAGTTATTAATAGTAATCAATTACGGGGTCATTAGTTCATAGC
CCATATATGGAGTTCCGCGTTACATAACTTACGGTAAATGGCCCGCCTGGCTGACCGCCCAACGACCCCC
GCCCATTGACGTCAATAATGACGTATGTTCCCATAGTAACGCCAATAGGGACTTTCCATTGACGTCAATG
GGTGGACTATTTACGGTAAACTGCCCACTTGGCAGTACATCAAGTGTATCATATGCCAAGTACGCCCCCT
ATTGACGTCAATGACGGTAAATGGCCCGCCTGGCATTATGCCCAGTACATGACCTTATGGGACTTTCCTA
CTTGGCAGTACATCTACGTATTAGTCATCGCTATTACCATGGTGATGCGGTTTTGGCAGTACATCAATGG
GCGTGGATAGCGGTTTGACTCACGGGGATTTCCAAGTCTCCACCCCATTGACGTCAATGGGAGTTTGTTT
TGGCACCAAAATCAACGGGACTTTCCAAAATGTCGTAACAACTCCGCCCCATTGACGCAAATGGGCGGTA
GGCGTGTACGGTGGGAGGTCTATATAAGCAGAGCTCTCTGGCTAACTAGAGAACCCACTGCTTACTGGCT
TATCGAAATTAATACGACTCACTATAGGGAGACCCAAGCTTACCATGACCGAGTACAAGCCCACGGTGCG
CCTCGCCACCCGCGACGACGTCCCCAGGGCCGTACGCACCCTCGCCGCCGCGTTCGCCGACTACCCCGCC
ACGCGCCACACCGTCGATCCGGACCGCCACATCGAGCGGGTCACCGAGCTGCAAGAACTCTTCCTCACGC
GCGTCGGGCTCGACATCGGCAAGGTGTGGGTCGCGGACGACGGCGCCGCGGTGGCGGTCTGGACCACGCC
GGAGAGCGTCGAAGCGGGGGCGGTGTTCGCCGAGATCGGCCCGCGCATGGCCGAGTTGAGCGGTTCCCGG
CTGGCCGCGCAGCAACAGATGGAAGGCCTCCTGGCGCCGCACCGGCCCAAGGAGCCCGCGTGGTTCCTGG
CCACCGTCGGCGTCTCGCCCGACCACCAGGGCAAGGGTCTGGGCAGCGCCGTCGTGCTCCCCGGAGTGGA
GGCGGCCGAGCGCGCCGGGGTGCCCGCCTTCCTGGAGACCTCCGCGCCCCGCAACCTCCCCTTCTACGAG
CGGCTCGGCTTCACCGTCACCGCCGACGTCGAGGTGCCCGAAGGACCGCGCACCTGGTGCATGACCCGCA
AGCCCGGTGCCTGACGCCCGCCCCACGACCCGCAGCGCCCGACCGAAAGGAGCGCACGACCCCATGCATC
GCCAG
Features (pLannotate 1.2.2; 14 found; start..end, strand, type, name):
     21..120     -  protein_bind   attL2: mutant version of attL; recombination site for the Gateway® LR reaction LR Clonase™
    151..169     -  promoter       T7 promoter: promoter for bacteriophage T7 RNA polymerase
    303..1112    +  CDS            KanR: aminoglycoside phosphotransferase; aph(3')-Ia; confers resistance to kanamycin in bacteria or G418 (Geneticin®) in eukaryotes
   1259..1847    +  rep_origin     ori: high-copy-number ColE1/pMB1/pBR322/pUC origin of replication
   2030..2122    +  CDS            lacI (fragment): lac repressor; lacI; The lac repressor binds to the lac operator to inhibit transcription in E. coli. This inhibition can be relieved by adding lactose or isopropyl-β-D-thiogalactopyranoside (IPTG).
   2177..2204    -  terminator     rrnB T2 terminator: transcription terminator T2 from the E. coli rrnB gene
   2336..2379    +  terminator     rrnB T1 terminator: Escherichia coli rrnB; transcription terminator T1 from the E. coli rrnB gene
   2426..2462    -  CDS            lacZα (fragment): LacZα fragment of β-galactosidase; lacZ fragment
   2479..2574    +  protein_bind   attL5: mutant version of attL; recombination site for the Gateway® LR reaction LR Clonase™
   2602..2981    +  enhancer       CMV enhancer: human cytomegalovirus immediate early enhancer
   2982..3185    +  promoter       CMV promoter: human cytomegalovirus (CMV) immediate early promoter
   3181..3214    +  LTR            5' LTR (truncated) (fragment): truncated 5' long terminal repeat (LTR) from HIV-1
   3230..3248    +  promoter       T7 promoter: promoter for bacteriophage T7 RNA polymerase
   3265..3864    +  CDS            PuroR: puromycin N-acetyltransferase; pac from Streptomyces alboniger; confers resistance to puromycin
