[The description below was written by a language model from this plasmid's Addgene catalogue record and pLannotate feature annotations shown in this document.]
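Description:
pMuLE ENTR CMV PuroR L5-L2 is a small (about 3.9 kb) Gateway entry plasmid from the MuLE (Multiple Lentiviral Expression) system, a modular toolkit for assembling several expression units into one lentiviral vector by MultiSite Gateway recombination. The record does not name a parental backbone. The annotated architecture is that of a typical entry clone: a high-copy ColE1/pUC-type origin, a kanamycin resistance gene (aminoglycoside phosphotransferase) for selection in E. coli, and rrnB T1 and T2 transcription terminators upstream of the recombination cassette that insulate it from read-through. Short lacI and lacZα fragments and a T7 promoter near attL2 appear to be backbone remnants, and the M13 sequencing primer sites flank the cassette.

The payload lies between attL5 and attL2 and consists of the human cytomegalovirus immediate-early enhancer and promoter driving the puromycin N-acetyltransferase gene (PuroR, pac). A second T7 promoter sits between the CMV promoter and the coding sequence. The annotation software also flags a very short match to a truncated HIV-1 5' LTR at the end of the CMV promoter, which is only a fragment and not a functional viral element. No polyadenylation signal is annotated within the cassette. The plasmid itself carries no lentiviral packaging elements.

In an LR Clonase reaction, the L5 and L2 sites fix the position and orientation of this module, placing it as the last element alongside other entry modules with complementary att sites in a lentiviral destination vector. The assembled vector then carries a CMV-driven puromycin selection marker, allowing drug selection of transduced mammalian cells in combinatorial genetic experiments.
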