Addgene plasmid #62161: pMuLE ENTR CMV PuroR L5-L2
Purpose: MuLE (Multiple Lentiviral Expression) Entry vector containing a CMV promoter and Puromycin module. Compatible with MultiSite Gateway cloning
Depositing lab: Ian Frew. Depositing organization: University of Zurich. Publication: A versatile modular vector system for rapid combinatorial mammalian genetics. Albers J, Danzer C, Rechsteiner M, Lehmann H, Brandt LP, Hejhal T, Catalano A, Busenhart P, Goncalves AF, Brandt S, Bode PK, Bode-Lesniewska B, Wild PJ, Frew IJ. J Clin Invest. 2015 Mar 9. pii: 79743. doi: 10.1172/JCI79743. PubMed 25751063.
Backbone
  Vector backbone: N/A
  Vector type: Mammalian Expression ; MuLE Gateway Entry Vector
Growth in bacteria
  Bacterial resistance: Kanamycin, 50 μg/mL
  Growth temperature: 37°C
  Growth strain: DH5alpha
  Copy number: High Copy
Gene/Insert
  Gene/Insert name: Puromycin
  Species: Synthetic
  Promoter: CMV
  Cloning method: Gateway Cloning
  Sequencing primers: 5′ M13-fwd; 3′ M13-rev
Terms and licenses: Academic/Nonprofit Terms; Industry Terms: Not Available to Industry
How to cite: pMuLE ENTR CMV PuroR L5-L2 was a gift from Ian Frew (Addgene plasmid # 62161 ; http://n2t.net/addgene:62161 ; RRID:Addgene_62161)
