>Addgene plasmid #62161 | pMuLE ENTR CMV PuroR L5-L2 | addgene partial sequence | sequence record 103722 | M13-F20 5'-TGTAAAACGACGGCCAGT-3'
GACTGATAGTGACCTGTTCGTTGCAACAAATTGATGAGCAATGCTTTTTTATAATGCCAACTTTGTATAC
AAAAGTTGGCGATGTACGGGCCAGATATACGCGTTGACATTGATTATTGACTAGTTATTAATAGTAATCA
ATTACGGGGTCATTAGTTCATAGCCCATATATGGAGTTCCGCGTTACATAACTTACGGTAAATGGCCCGC
CTGGCTGACCGCCCAACGACCCCCGCCCATTGACGTCAATAATGACGTATGTTCCCATAGTAACGCCAAT
AGGGACTTTCCATTGACGTCAATGGGTGGAGTATTTACGGTAAACTGCCCACTTGGCAGTACATCAAGTG
TATCATATGCCAAGTACGCCCCCTATTGACGTCAATGACGGTAAATGGCCCGCCTGGCATTATGCCCAGT
ACATGACCTTATGGGACTTTCCTACTTGGCAGTACATCTACGTATTAGTCATCGCTATTACCATGGTGAT
GCGGTTTTGGCAGTACATCAATGGGCGTGGATAGCGGTTTGACTCACGGGGATTTCCAAGTCTCCACCCC
ATTGACGTCAATGGGAGTTTGTTTTGGCACCAAAATCAACGGGACTTTCCAAAATGTCGTAACAACTCCG
CCCCATTGACGCAAATGGGCGGTAGGCGTGTACGGTGGGAGGTCTATATAAGCAGAGCTCTCTGGCTAAC
TAGAGAACCCACTGCTTACTGGCTTATCGAAATTAATACGACTCACTATA
