>Addgene plasmid #62161 | pMuLE ENTR CMV PuroR L5-L2 | addgene partial sequence | sequence record 103726 | M13-Rev 5'-CAGGAAACAGCTATGACC-3'
TGCAGCTGGATGGCAAATAATGATTTTATTTTGACTGATAGTGACCTGTTCGTTGCAACAAATTGATAAG
CAATGCTTTCTTATAATGCCAACTTTGTACAAGAAAGCTGGGTACCTCTAGATGCATGCTCGACTGGCGA
TGCATGGGGTCGTGCGCTCCTTTCGGTCGGGCGCTGCGGGTCGTGGGGCGGGCGTCAGGCACCGGGCTTG
CGGGTCATGCACCAGGTGCGCGGTCCTTCGGGCACCTCGACGTCGGCGGTGACGGTGAAGCCGAGCCGCT
CGTAGAAGGGGAGGTTGCGGGGCGCGGAGGTCTCCAGGAAGGCGGGCACCCCGGCGCGCTCGGCCGCCTC
CACTCCGGGGAGCACGACGGCGCTGCCCAGACCCTTGCCCTGGTGGTCGGGCGAGACGCCGACGGTGGCC
AGGAACCACGCGGGCTCCTTGGGCCGGTGCGGCGCCAGGAGGCCTTCCATCTGTTGCTGCGCGGCCAGCC
GGGAACCGCTCAACTCGGCCATGCGCGGGCCGATCTCGGCGAACACCGCCCCCGCTTCGACGCTCTCCGG
CGTGGTCCAGACCGCCACCGCGGCGCCGTCGTCCGCGACCCACACCTTGCCGATGTCGAGCCCGACGCGC
GTGAGGAAGAGTTCTTGCAGCTCGGTGACCCGCTCGATGTGGCGGTCCGGATCGACGGTGTGGCGCGT
